Addgene plasmid #50819: SERA7-bio-His
Purpose: Expresses enzymatically monobiotinylated full length SERA7
Depositing lab: Gavin Wright. Depositing organization: Wellcome Sanger Institute. Publication: Towards a comprehensive Plasmodium falciparum merozoite cell surface and secreted recombinant protein library. Zenonos ZA, Rayner JC, Wright GJ. Malar J. 2014 Mar 12;13(1):93. doi: 10.1186/1475-2875-13-93. PubMed 24620899.
Backbone
  Vector backbone: pTT3
  Backbone manufacturer: Yves Durocher
  Backbone size w/o insert (bp): 6670
  Modifications to backbone: Addition of CD4, biotinylation sequence, 6xhis tags
  Vector type: Mammalian Expression
Growth in bacteria
  Bacterial resistance: Ampicillin, 100 μg/mL
  Growth temperature: 37°C
  Growth strain: Top10
  Copy number: High Copy
Gene/Insert
  Gene/Insert name: SERA7 (alt name: PFB0330c)
  Species: P. falciparum
  Insert size (bp): 2789
  Mutation: all potential N-linked glycosylation sites (N-X-S/T, where X is not proline) were systematically removed by substituting alanine for serine/threonine at these sites.
  Promoter: CMV
  Tag / fusion protein: ratCD4d3+4,biotinylation sequence, 6xHis (C terminal on backbone)
  Cloning method: Restriction Enzyme; 5′ cloning site NotI (not destroyed); 3′ cloning site AscI (not destroyed)
  Sequencing primers: 5′ CMV-F; 3′ EBVori-F (5'-CCACTCAGTGTTGGCAAATG-3')
Resource information
  A portion of this plasmid was derived from a plasmid made by: pTT3 was obtained from Yves Durocher, National Research Council of Canada
Terms and licenses: Academic/Nonprofit Terms; Industry Terms: Not Available to Industry
Depositor comments: Made by gene synthesis
How to cite: SERA7-bio-His was a gift from Gavin Wright (Addgene plasmid # 50819 ; http://n2t.net/addgene:50819 ; RRID:Addgene_50819)
