[The description below was written by a language model from this plasmid's Addgene catalogue record and pLannotate feature annotations shown in this document.]
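Description:
SERA7-bio-His is a mammalian expression plasmid built on the pTT3 backbone for producing a secreted, tagged recombinant form of the Plasmodium falciparum merozoite protein SERA7 (PFB0330c). It is propagated in E. coli through a high-copy ColE1/pUC-type origin with ampicillin selection (AmpR). It also carries a fragment of the Epstein-Barr virus oriP, an element that supports episomal maintenance in cells expressing EBNA1. Residual lac regulatory elements and small tet and bla fragments in the feature table appear to be backbone remnants rather than functional parts of the design.

The expression cassette is driven by the CMV enhancer and promoter. These are followed by adenovirus-derived leader and splice sequences and a chimeric intron fragment, and the cassette ends in a rabbit β-globin polyadenylation signal. A mouse immunoglobulin heavy chain signal sequence lies upstream of the insert, consistent with directing the protein into the secretory pathway. The synthetic SERA7 coding region of about 2.8 kb is cloned between NotI and AscI. All potential N-linked glycosylation sites were removed by substituting alanine for the serine or threonine of each sequon, which prevents glycosylation at those sites in mammalian cells. The automated annotation labels this region as a SERA6 fragment, most likely reflecting homology within the SERA family rather than a different insert.

The insert is fused at its C terminus to rat CD4 domains 3 and 4, a biotinylation sequence and a 6xHis tag. Only the CD4 portion is picked up in the feature table. The stated purpose is expression of enzymatically monobiotinylated full-length SERA7, with the His tag available for purification. The plasmid belongs to a library of merozoite surface and secreted recombinant proteins.
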