Features (pLannotate 1.2.2; 19 found; start..end, strand, type, name):
      7..386     +  enhancer       CMV enhancer: human cytomegalovirus immediate early enhancer
    388..587     +  promoter       CMV promoter: human cytomegalovirus (CMV) immediate early promoter
    655..693     +  misc_feature   Ad SA (fragment): adenovirus major late transcript splice acceptor (Friedrich and Soriano, 1991)
    726..935     -  CDS            PTP (fragment): TERM_ADE02 - Experimental evidence at protein level: Swiss-Prot protein existence level 1. Protein covalently bound to the viral DNA that acts as a primer for viral genomic replication by DNA strand displacement. Assembles on the viral origin of replication in an initiation complex with viral polymerase, DBP, host NFIA and host POU2F1/OCT1. During initiation, the polymerase covalently couples the first dCTP with Ser- 580 of pTP. The terminal protein stimulates the template activity over 20 fold compared to protein-free templates. Neo-synthesized viral genomes are linked to two preterminal prot
    966..1055    +  intron         chimeric intron (fragment): chimera between introns from adenovirus and immunoglobulin heavy chain genes
   1074..1120    +  CDS            IgH signal sequence (fragment): signal sequence from the mouse immunoglobulin heavy chain variable region
   1320..3971    +  CDS            SERA6 (fragment): SERA6_PLAF7 - Experimental evidence at protein level: Swiss-Prot protein existence level 1. Cysteine protease which plays an essential role in merozoite egress from host erythrocytes. May cleave host SPTB/beta spectrin and ANK1/ankyrin-1 which disrupts host erythrocyte actin cytoskeleton and leads to host erythrocyte cell membrane rupture. From Plasmodium falciparum (isolate 3D7).
   3972..4532    +  CDS            Cd4 (fragment): CD4_RAT - Experimental evidence at protein level: Swiss-Prot protein existence level 1. Integral membrane glycoprotein that plays an essential role in the immune response and serves multiple functions in responses against both external and internal offenses. In T-cells, functions primarily as a coreceptor for MHC class II molecule:peptide complex. The antigens presented by class II peptides are derived from extracellular proteins while class I peptides are derived from cytosolic proteins. Interacts simultaneously with the T-cell receptor (TCR) and the MHC class II presented by antigen presenti
   4692..4747    +  polyA_signal   β-globin poly(A) signal: rabbit β-globin polyadenylation signal (Gil and Proudfoot, 1987)
   5261..6942    -  rep_origin     oriP (fragment): Epstein-Barr virus oriP replication origin (Yates et al., 2000)
   7069..7173    +  promoter       AmpR promoter: bla
   7174..8034    +  CDS            AmpR: β-lactamase; bla; confers resistance to ampicillin, carbenicillin, and related antibiotics
   8205..8793    +  rep_origin     ori: high-copy-number ColE1/pMB1/pBR322/pUC origin of replication
   8976..9068    +  CDS            lacI (fragment): lac repressor; lacI; The lac repressor binds to the lac operator to inhibit transcription in E. coli. This inhibition can be relieved by adding lactose or isopropyl-β-D-thiogalactopyranoside (IPTG).
   9081..9102    +  protein_bind   CAP binding site: CAP binding activates transcription in the presence of cAMP. E. coli catabolite activator protein
   9117..9147    +  promoter       lac promoter: promoter for the E. coli lac operon
   9155..9171    +  protein_bind   lac operator: The lac repressor binds to the lac operator to inhibit transcription in E. coli. This inhibition can be relieved by adding lactose or isopropyl-β-D-thiogalactopyranoside (IPTG). lac repressor encoded by lacI
   9241..9257    +  promoter       tet promoter (fragment): E. coli promoter for tetracycline efflux protein gene
   9267..9292    -  CDS            bla(M) (fragment): β-lactamase lacking the signal sequence; bla(M); allows cytosolic expression of β-lactamase
>Addgene plasmid #50819 | SERA7-bio-His | depositor full sequence | sequence record 76307 | SERA7-bio-His sequence 9459 bps
CATGTTGACATTGATTATTGACTAGTTATTAATAGTAATCAATTACGGGGTCATTAGTTCATAGCCCATA
TATGGAGTTCCGCGTTACATAACTTACGGTAAATGGCCCGCCTGGCTGACCGCCCAACGACCCCCGCCCA
TTGACGTCAATAATGACGTATGTTCCCATAGTAACGCCAATAGGGACTTTCCATTGACGTCAATGGGTGG
AGTATTTACGGTAAACTGCCCACTTGGCAGTACATCAAGTGTATCATATGCCAAGTCCGCCCCCTATTGA
CGTCAATGACGGTAAATGGCCCGCCTGGCATTATGCCCAGTACATGACCTTACGGGACTTTCCTACTTGG
CAGTACATCTACGTATTAGTCATCGCTATTACCATGGTGATGCGGTTTTGGCAGTACACCAATGGGCGTG
GATAGCGGTTTGACTCACGGGGATTTCCAAGTCTCCACCCCATTGACGTCAATGGGAGTTTGTTTTGGCA
CCAAAATCAACGGGACTTTCCAAAATGTCGTAATAACCCCGCCCCGTTGACGCAAATGGGCGGTAGGCGT
GTACGGTGGGAGGTCTATATAAGCAGAGCTCGTTTAGTGAACCGTCAGATCCTCACTCTCTTCCGCATCG
CTGTCTGCGAGGGCCAGCTGTTGGGCTCGCGGTTGAGGACAAACTCTTCGCGGTCTTTCCAGTACTCTTG
GATCGGAAACCCGTCGGCCTCCGAACGGTACTCCGCCACCGAGGGACCTGAGCGAGTCCGCATCGACCGG
ATCGGAAAACCTCTCGAGAAAGGCGTCTAACCAGTCACAGTCGCAAGGTAGGCTGAGCACCGTGGCGGGC
GGCAGCGGGTGGCGGTCGGGGTTGTTTCTGGCGGAGGTGCTGCTGATGATGTAATTAAAGTAGGCGGTCT
TGAGACGGCGGATGGTCGAGGTGAGGTGTGGCAGGCTTGAGATCCAGCTGTTGGGGTGAGTACTCCCTCT
CAAAAGCGGGCATTACTTCTGCGCTAAGATTGTCAGTTTCCAAAAACGAGGAGGATTTGATATTCACCTG
GCCCGATCTGGCCATACACTTGAGTGACAATGACATCCACTTTGCCTTTCTCTCCACAGGTGTCCACTCC
CAGGTCCAAGTTTGCCACCATGGAGTTTCAGACCCAGGTACTCATGTCCCTGCTGCTCTGCATGTCTGGT
GCGGCCGCACAGGAAAAGCCTCCACCTGATTCTACCGTGGGCGCCAACCCTGGCGACGAGAGAGAAAGCA
GCGGCAGAGTGAACAACCCCGCCTCTGGCGAGCAGGGCACCACCAATTCTCCAACCGAGCAGCCCGACCA
GACCCGGGATAGAAGCAGCTCTGTGCCTCAGGGCAGCCCCAGAGAACCTGTGTCCCCCGAGAACCCCAAC
CCCGTGACACAGATCCCTGGCAATGGCGGAGCCCTGGTCACCCCTATCCCTCTGCCTAAGCTGACCCTGG
AAGATAGCGAGAGCAGCAAGAGCGTGATCGACATCGAAGTGAAGTCCGCCCTGCTGAAGAACTACGACGG
CGTGAAGATCACCGGCCCCTGCCGGTCCTACTTCAGAGTGATGCTGGTGCCCCACATCACCGTGTACGTG
TACGCCACCTACGACCGGATTCAGCTGGAACCCAAGTTCGGCCCCAGCGACCTGATCGATATCAACGACC
TGACCAACAAGTGCAACAAGGACAGCAACAAGTACTTCAAGCTGGTGCTGTACATCAAGAACAACATCCT
GATCCTGAAGTGGAAGGTGCAGGACAAGGACTCCAAGCCCACCAACATCGACGTGGACGTGAAGAAGTAC
AAGATCCCCAAGCTGGACCGGCCCTTCACCTCCATCCAGGTGTACACAGTGAACACCGAGCACGGCCTGA
TCGAGAGCAAGAATTACGACATCAACAGCGAGATCCCCGAGCAGTGCGAGGCTATCAGCACCAACTGCTT
TCTGAACGGCGCCCTGGACGTGGAAAACTGCTACCACTGTACCCTGCTGGCCAAGAAGGTGGACTCCAAC
AACGAGTGCTTCAACTACGTGTCCAAAGAGGCCAAAGAGCTGATCAACAAGAACCTGGAAGAGAAGAACA
AGGCCTTCAAGGGCGAGGACGAGGACCTGGACAGCAATGAGCAGAAGCTGGAAGAATCCATCGACAATAT
CCTGAGCAACATCTACAAGATCTACGAGTCCAAGCAGGACAAAGAACGGAAGAAGTCCCACTACAACAAC
AAGAAAGAGCTGGTCACCATCGAGGAACTGAACAGCGTGCTGAAGATCGAGCTGCTGAACTACTGCAAGC
TGCTCAAAGAGGTGGACCGCAGCGGCATGCTGGACCACCACGAGATCGGCAACGAGATCGACATTTTCAA
CAACCTCATCCGGCTGCTGAAGGCCCACCCAGGCGAGAGCACCTACGTGCTGAACGAGAAGCTGCGGAAC
CCCGCCCTGTGCTTCAAGAACATCGAAGAGTGGCTCGTGAACAAGAAGGGCCTGCTGCTGAGCAACGAGA
AGATCCAGAACCTGGCCACCACCAACTACAACGTGGCCGATCTGGAAGAGTCCGAGTACGACTACGAGCG
GTTCATCAGCGACGACATGTTCGAGAAGGACATGAACGGCGTCATCGACCTGAGCCTGTTCGACAACGAG
AAAAAGCTGAAGTCCCCCTACTTCCGGCGGAACAAGTATTGCAACAATGAGTACTGCGACCGGTGGAAGG
ACAAGACCGGCTGCATCAGCAAGATCGAGGTGGAAGAACAGGGCAACTGCGGCCTGTGCTGGATCTTTGC
CAGCAAGCTGCACTTCGAGACAATCCGGTGCATGCGGGGCTACGGCCACTTCAGATCTTCCGCCCTGTAT
GTGGCCAACTGCGCCGACAGAGACAGCGACGAGATCTGCTTCGTGGGCAGCAATCCCGTGGAATTCCTGG
AAATCGTGGAAGAAACCGGCTTCCTGCCCCTGGAAAGCGACGTGCCCTACTACTACACCGACGCCGGCAA
CGATTGCCCCGAGCCCGAGAAGAACTGGATCAACCTGTGGGGCAGCACAGAACTGCTGAACCACAAGCGG
CCCAGACAGCGGATGACCACCAAGGGCTACATCAGCTACGAGTCTAGCTACTTCTCCGACAACATGGACC
TGTTCATCAAGATCATCAAGCGGGAAATCCAGAACAAGGGCTCCGTGATCGCCTATATCAAGACCGAGAA
CGTGATCGATTTCGACTTCAACGGCAAGGGCGTGCACAACATGTGCGGCGACAAAGAGCCAGACCACGCC
GCCAACATCATCGGCTACGGCAACTACATCGACGAGGAAGGCGAGAAGAAGTCTTACTGGCTGATCCGGA
ACAGCTGGGGCTACTACTGGGGCGACGAGGGCAATTTCAGAGTGGATATGTACGGCCCCTCTTACTGCAA
GTACAACTTCATCCACACCGTGGTGGTGTTCAAGGTGGACCTGGGCATCATCGAGGTGCCAAAGAAAGAG
AAAGAGAGCGAGTACTTCAGCTACTTCCTGAAGTACACCCCCAACTTTCTGTACAACCTCTTCTTCAACA
ACTACGCCACCAATGACGAGTACAAGCTGAACAACCGGCTCAAGACCAACCAGCATAACAACAAAAAAAA
CAAAAAGGACCGGTACATCAGCGCCCAGGACGAGCCCCCCACCGACAATGTGGAAAGCCAGGCCGAGAAC
AACAAAAAGACCGAGATCTACCACATCCTGAAGCACATCAAGGATAAGAAGATTAAGCGGGGCCTCGTGA
AGTACGAGAGCCTGCTGGAAACTAAGAAGGACCACAGCTGCAGCCGGACCCACAGCATCGACCCCGAGAA
GCACGAGGAATGCAACCAGTTCTGCATCGACAACTGGAAGGCCTGCAAGGACCACTACAGCCCCGGCTAC
TGCCTGACCAAGCTGTACACCAAGGACGACAACTGCTTCTTCTGCAACGTGGGCGCGCCGTCGACCTCCA
TCACGGCCTATAAGAGTGAGGGGGAGTCAGCGGAGTTCTCCTTCCCACTCAACCTTGGAGAGGAAAGCCT
GCAGGGAGAGTTGAGATGGAAGGCAGAGAAGGCTCCTTCTTCCCAGTCCTGGATCACCTTCTCCCTAAAG
AACCAAAAGGTGTCTGTGCAGAAGTCTACTAGCAACCCCAAGTTCCAGCTGTCCGAAACGCTCCCACTCA
CCCTTCAGATACCCCAGGTCTCCCTTCAGTTTGCTGGTTCTGGCAACCTGACCCTGACTCTGGACAGAGG
GATACTGTATCAGGAAGTGAACCTGGTGGTGATGAAAGTGACTCAGCCCGACAGCAACACTTTGACCTGT
GAGGTGATGGGACCCACCTCACCCAAGATGAGACTGATCTTGAAGCAGGAGAATCAGGAGGCCAGGGTCT
CCAGGCAGGAGAAAGTGATTCAAGTGCAGGCCCCTGAAGCAGGGGTGTGGCAATGTCTACTGAGTGAAGG
TGAAGAGGTCAAGATGGACTCCAAGATCCAGGTTTTATCCAAAGGGTTGAATTCCGGCAGCCTGCACCAC
ATCCTGGACGCCCAGAAGATGCTGTGGAACCACAGGGACAGGAACCTGCCTCCTCTGGCCCCTCTGGGCC
CCCACCACCATCACCACCATTGAGTCTAGACACGTGATTAATTAAGGATCCCCCGACCTCGACCTCTGGC
TAATAAAGGAAATTTATTTTCATTGCAATAGTGTGTTGGAATTTTTTGTGTCTCTCACTCGGAAGGACAT
ATGGGAGGGCAAATCATTTGGTCGAGATCCCTCGGAGATCTCTAGCTAGAGGATCGATCCCCGCCCCGGA
CGAACTAAACCTGACTACGACATCTCTGCCCCTTCTTCGCGGGGCAGTGCATGTAATCCCTTCAGTTGGT
TGGTACAACTTGCCAACTGGGCCCTGTTCCACATGTGACACGGGGGGGGACCAAACACAAAGGGGTTCTC
TGACTGTAGTTGACATCCTTATAAATGGATGTGCACATTTGCCAACACTGAGTGGCTTTCATCCTGGAGC
AGACTTTGCAGTCTGTGGACTGCAACACAACATTGCCTTTATGTGTAACTCTTGGCTGAAGCTCTTACAC
CAATGCTGGGGGACATGTACCTCCCAGGGGCCCAGGAAGACTACGGGAGGCTACACCAACGTCAATCAGA
GGGGCCTGTGTAGCTACCGATAAGCGGACCCTCAAGAGGGCATTAGCAATAGTGTTTATAAGGCCCCCTT
GTTAACCCTAAACGGGTAGCATATGCTTCCCGGGTAGTAGTATATACTATCCAGACTAACCCTAATTCAA
TAGCATATGTTACCCAACGGGAAGCATATGCTATCGAATTAGGGTTAGTAAAAGGGTCCTAAGGAACAGC
GATATCTCCCACCCCATGAGCTGTCACGGTTTTATTTACATGGGGTCAGGATTCCACGAGGGTAGTGAAC
CATTTTAGTCACAAGGGCAGTGGCTGAAGATCAAGGAGCGGGCAGTGAACTCTCCTGAATCTTCGCCTGC
TTCTTCATTCTCCTTCGTTTAGCTAATAGAATAACTGCTGAGTTGTGAACAGTAAGGTGTATGTGAGGTG
CTCGAAAACAAGGTTTCAGGTGACGCCCCCAGAATAAAATTTGGACGGGGGGTTCAGTGGTGGCATTGTG
CTATGACACCAATATAACCCTCACAAACCCCTTGGGCAATAAATACTAGTGTAGGAATGAAACATTCTGA
ATATCTTTAACAATAGAAATCCATGGGGTGGGGACAAGCCGTAAAGACTGGATGTCCATCTCACACGAAT
TTATGGCTATGGGCAACACATAATCCTAGTGCAATATGATACTGGGGTTATTAAGATGTGTCCCAGGCAG
GGACCAAGACAGGTGAACCATGTTGTTACACTCTATTTGTAACAAGGGGAAAGAGAGTGGACGCCGACAG
CAGCGGACTCCACTGGTTGTCTCTAACACCCCCGAAAATTAAACGGGGCTCCACGCCAATGGGGCCCATA
AACAAAGACAAGTGGCCACTCTTTTTTTTGAAATTGTGGAGTGGGGGCACGCGTCAGCCCCCACACGCCG
CCCTGCGGTTTTGGACTGTAAAATAAGGGTGTAATAACTTGGCTGATTGTAACCCCGCTAACCACTGCGG
TCAAACCACTTGCCCACAAAACCACTAATGGCACCCCGGGGAATACCTGCATAAGTAGGTGGGCGGGCCA
AGATAGGGGCGCGATTGCTGCGATCTGGAGGACAAATTACACACACTTGCGCCTGAGCGCCAAGCACAGG
GTTGTTGGTCCTCATATTCACGAGGTCGCTGAGAGCACGGTGGGCTAATGTTGCCATGGGTAGCATATAC
TACCCAAATATCTGGATAGCATATGCTATCCTAATCTATATCTGGGTAGCATAGGCTATCCTAATCTATA
TCTGGGTAGCATATGCTATCCTAATCTATATCTGGGTAGTATATGCTATCCTAATTTATATCTGGGTAGC
ATAGGCTATCCTAATCTATATCTGGGTAGCATATGCTATCCTAATCTATATCTGGGTAGTATATGCTATC
CTAATCTGTATCCGGGTAGCATATGCTATCCTAATAGAGATTAGGGTAGTATATGCTATCCTAATTTATA
TCTGGGTAGCATATACTACCCAAATATCTGGATAGCATATGCTATCCTAATCTATATCTGGGTAGCATAT
GCTATCCTAATCTATATCTGGGTAGCATAGGCTATCCTAATCTATATCTGGGTAGCATATGCTATCCTAA
TCTATATCTGGGTAGTATATGCTATCCTAATTTATATCTGGGTAGCATAGGCTATCCTAATCTATATCTG
GGTAGCATATGCTATCCTAATCTATATCTGGGTAGTATATGCTATCCTAATCTGTATCCGGGTAGCATAT
GCTATCCTCATGATAAGCTGTCAAACATGAGAATTTTCTTGAAGACGAAAGGGCCTCGTGATACGCCTAT
TTTTATAGGTTAATGTCATGATAATAATGGTTTCTTAGACGTCAGGTGGCACTTTTCGGGGAAATGTGCG
CGGAACCCCTATTTGTTTATTTTTCTAAATACATTCAAATATGTATCCGCTCATGAGACAATAACCCTGA
TAAATGCTTCAATAATATTGAAAAAGGAAGAGTATGAGTATTCAACATTTCCGTGTCGCCCTTATTCCCT
TTTTTGCGGCATTTTGCCTTCCTGTTTTTGCTCACCCAGAAACGCTGGTGAAAGTAAAAGATGCTGAAGA
TCAGTTGGGTGCACGAGTGGGTTACATCGAACTGGATCTCAACAGCGGTAAGATCCTTGAGAGTTTTCGC
CCCGAAGAACGTTTTCCAATGATGAGCACTTTTAAAGTTCTGCTATGTGGCGCGGTATTATCCCGTGTTG
ACGCCGGGCAAGAGCAACTCGGTCGCCGCATACACTATTCTCAGAATGACTTGGTTGAGTACTCACCAGT
CACAGAAAAGCATCTTACGGATGGCATGACAGTAAGAGAATTATGCAGTGCTGCCATAACCATGAGTGAT
AACACTGCGGCCAACTTACTTCTGACAACGATCGGAGGACCGAAGGAGCTAACCGCTTTTTTGCACAACA
TGGGGGATCATGTAACTCGCCTTGATCGTTGGGAACCGGAGCTGAATGAAGCCATACCAAACGACGAGCG
TGACACCACGATGCCTGCAGCAATGGCAACAACGTTGCGCAAACTATTAACTGGCGAACTACTTACTCTA
GCTTCCCGGCAACAATTAATAGACTGGATGGAGGCGGATAAAGTTGCAGGACCACTTCTGCGCTCGGCCC
TTCCGGCTGGCTGGTTTATTGCTGATAAATCTGGAGCCGGTGAGCGTGGGTCTCGCGGTATCATTGCAGC
ACTGGGGCCAGATGGTAAGCCCTCCCGTATCGTAGTTATCTACACGACGGGGAGTCAGGCAACTATGGAT
GAACGAAATAGACAGATCGCTGAGATAGGTGCCTCACTGATTAAGCATTGGTAACTGTCAGACCAAGTTT
ACTCATATATACTTTAGATTGATTTAAAACTTCATTTTTAATTTAAAAGGATCTAGGTGAAGATCCTTTT
TGATAATCTCATGACCAAAATCCCTTAACGTGAGTTTTCGTTCCACTGAGCGTCAGACCCCGTAGAAAAG
ATCAAAGGATCTTCTTGAGATCCTTTTTTTCTGCGCGTAATCTGCTGCTTGCAAACAAAAAAACCACCGC
TACCAGCGGTGGTTTGTTTGCCGGATCAAGAGCTACCAACTCTTTTTCCGAAGGTAACTGGCTTCAGCAG
AGCGCAGATACCAAATACTGTTCTTCTAGTGTAGCCGTAGTTAGGCCACCACTTCAAGAACTCTGTAGCA
CCGCCTACATACCTCGCTCTGCTAATCCTGTTACCAGTGGCTGCTGCCAGTGGCGATAAGTCGTGTCTTA
CCGGGTTGGACTCAAGACGATAGTTACCGGATAAGGCGCAGCGGTCGGGCTGAACGGGGGGTTCGTGCAC
ACAGCCCAGCTTGGAGCGAACGACCTACACCGAACTGAGATACCTACAGCGTGAGCTATGAGAAAGCGCC
ACGCTTCCCGAAGGGAGAAAGGCGGACAGGTATCCGGTAAGCGGCAGGGTCGGAACAGGAGAGCGCACGA
GGGAGCTTCCAGGGGGAAACGCCTGGTATCTTTATAGTCCTGTCGGGTTTCGCCACCTCTGACTTGAGCG
TCGATTTTTGTGATGCTCGTCAGGGGGGCGGAGCCTATGGAAAAACGCCAGCAACGCGGCCTTTTTACGG
TTCCTGGCCTTTTGCTGGCCTTTTGCTCACATGTTCTTTCCTGCGTTATCCCCTGATTCTGTGGATAACC
GTATTACCGCCTTTGAGTGAGCTGATACCGCTCGCCGCAGCCGAACGACCGAGCGCAGCGAGTCAGTGAG
CGAGGAAGCGGAAGAGCGCCCAATACGCAAACCGCCTCTCCCCGCGCGTTGGCCGATTCATTAATGCAGC
TGGCACGACAGGTTTCCCGACTGGAAAGCGGGCAGTGAGCGCAACGCAATTAATGTGAGTTAGCTCACTC
ATTAGGCACCCCAGGCTTTACACTTTATGCTTCCGGCTCGTATGTTGTGTGGAATTGTGAGCGGATAACA
ATTTCACACAGGAAACAGCTATGACCATGATTACGCCAAGCTCTAGCTAGAGGTCGACCAATTCTCATGT
TTGACAGCTTATCATCGCAGATCCGGGCAACGTTGTTGCCATTGCTGCAGGCGCAGAACTGGTAGGTATG
GAAGATCTATACATTGAATCAATATTGGCAATTAGCCATATTAGTCATTGGTTATATAGCATAAATCAAT
ATTGGCTATTGGCCATTGCATACGTTGTATCTATATCATAATATGTACATTTATATTGGCTCATGTCCAA
TATGACCGC
