>Addgene plasmid #50819 | SERA7-bio-His | addgene partial sequence | sequence record 78613 | EBVori-F
GTCAGAGAACCCCTTTGTGTTTGGTCCCCCCCCGTGTCACATGTGGAACAGGGCCCAGTTGGCAAGTTGT
ACCAACCAACTGAAGGGATTACATGCACTGCCCCGCGAAGAAGGGGCAGAGATGTCGTAGTCAGGTTTAG
TTCGTCCGGGGCGGGGATCGATCCTCTAGCTAGAGATCTCCGAGGGATCTCGACCAAATGATTTGCCCTC
CCATATGTCCTTCCGAGTGAGAGACACAAAAAATTCCAACACACTATTGCAATGAAAATAAATTTCCTTT
ATTAGCCAGAGGTCGAGGTCGGGGGATCCTTAATTAATCACGTGTCTAGACTCAATGGTGGTGATGGTGG
TGGGGGCCCAGAGGGGCCAGAGGAGGCAGGTTCCTGTCCCTGTGGTTCCACAGCATCTTCTGGGCGTCCA
GGATGTGGTGCAGGCTGCCGGAATTCAACCCTTTGGATAAAACCTGGATCTTGGAGTCCATCTTGACCTC
TTCACCTTCACTCAGTAGACATTGCCACACCCCTGCTTCAGGGGCCTGCACTTGAATCACTTTCTCCTGC
CTGGAGACCCTGGCCTCCTGATTCTCCTGCTTCAAGATCAGTCTCATCTTGGGTGAGGTGGGTCCCATCA
CCTCACAGGTCAAAGTGTTGCTGTCGGGCTGAGTCACTTTCATCACCACCAGGTTCACTTCCTGATACAG
TATCCCTCTGTCCAGAGTCAGGGTCAGGTTGCCAGAACCAGCAAACTGAAGGGAGACCTGGGGTATCTGA
AGGGTGAGTGGGAGCGTTTCGGACAGCTGGAACTTGGGGTTGCTAGTAGACTTCTGCACAGACACCTTTT
GGTTCTTTA
