>Addgene plasmid #50819 | SERA7-bio-His | addgene partial sequence | sequence record 79449 | CMV-F 5'-CGCAAATGGGCGGTAGGCGTG-3'
ACCGTCAGATCCTCACTCTCTTCCGCATCGCTGTCTGCGAGGGCCAGCTGTTGGGCTCGCGGTTGAGGAC
AAACTCTTCGCGGTCTTTCCAGTACTCTTGGATCGGAAACCCGTCGGCCTCCGAACGGTACTCCGCCACC
GAGGGACCTGAGCGAGTCCGCATCGACCGGATCGGAAAACCTCTCGAGAAAGGCGTCTAACCAGTCACAG
TCGCAAGGTAGGCTGAGCACCGTGGCGGGCGGCAGCGGGTGGCGGTCGGGGTTGTTTCTGGCGGAGGTGC
TGCTGATGATGTAATTAAAGTAGGCGGTCTTGAGACGGCGGATGGTCGAGGTGAGGTGTGGCAGGCTTGA
GATCCAGCTGTTGGGGTGAGTACTCCCTCTCAAAAGCGGGCATTACTTCTGCGCTAAGATTGTCAGTTTC
CAAAAACGAGGAGGATTTGATATTCACCTGGCCCGATCTGGCCATACACTTGAGTGACAATGACATCCAC
TTTGCCTTTCTCTCCACAGGTGTCCACTCCCAGGTCCAAGTTTGCCACCATGGAGTTTCAGACCCAGGTA
CTCATGTCCCTGCTGCTCTGCATGTCTGGTGCGGCCGCACAGGAAAAGCCTCCACCTGATTCTACCGTGG
GCGCCAACCCTGGCGACGAGAGAGAAAGCAGCGGCAGAGTGAACAACCCCGCCTCTGGCGAGCAGGGCAC
CACCAATTCTCCAACCGAGCAGCCCGACCAGACCCGGGATAGAAGCAGCTCTGTGCCTCAGGGCAGCCCC
AGAGAACCTGTGTCCCCCGAGAACCCCAACCCCGTGACACAGATCCCTGGCAATGGCGGA
